>Addgene plasmid #65285 | TNF-SBP-mCherry_puromycin | depositor full sequence | sequence record 110493 | Full Sequence
GACGGATCGGGAGATCTCCCGATCCCCTATGGTCGACTCTCAGTACAATCTGCTCTGATGCCGCATAGTT
AAGCCAGTATCTGCTCCCTGCTTGTGTGTTGGAGGTCGCTGAGTAGTGCGCGAGCAAAATTTAAGCTACA
ACAAGGCAAGGCTTGACCGACAATTGCATGAAGAATCTGCTTAGGGTTAGGCGTTTTGCGCTGCTTCGCG
ATGTACGGGCCAGATATACGCGTTGACATTGATTATTGACTAGTTATTAATAGTAATCAATTACGGGGTC
ATTAGTTCATAGCCCATATATGGAGTTCCGCGTTACATAACTTACGGTAAATGGCCCGCCTGGCTGACCG
CCCAACGACCCCCGCCCATTGACGTCAATAATGACGTATGTTCCCATAGTAACGCCAATAGGGACTTTCC
ATTGACGTCAATGGGTGGACTATTTACGGTAAACTGCCCACTTGGCAGTACATCAAGTGTATCATATGCC
AAGTACGCCCCCTATTGACGTCAATGACGGTAAATGGCCCGCCTGGCATTATGCCCAGTACATGACCTTA
TGGGACTTTCCTACTTGGCAGTACATCTACGTATTAGTCATCGCTATTACCATGGTGATGCGGTTTTGGC
AGTACATCAATGGGCGTGGATAGCGGTTTGACTCACGGGGATTTCCAAGTCTCCACCCCATTGACGTCAA
TGGGAGTTTGTTTTGGCACCAAAATCAACGGGACTTTCCAAAATGTCGTAACAACTCCGCCCCATTGACG
CAAATGGGCGGTAGGCGTGTACGGTGGGAGGTCTATATAAGCAGAGCTCTCTGGCTAACTAGAGAACCCA
CTGCTTACTGGCTTATCGAAATTAATACGACTCACTATAGGGAGACCCAAGCTTGGTACCGAGCTCGGAT
CGATATCTGCGGCCTAGCTAGCGGGAGGCGCGCCATGTCTACCGAGTCTATGATTAGGGACGTGGAACTG
GCTGAGGAGGCACTGCCCAAAAAAACCGGCGGACCACAGGGCTCTAGGAGATGTCTGTTTCTGTCTCTGT
TCTCTTTTCTCATCGTGGCTGGCGCTACAACACTCTTCTGTCTGCTCCATTTCGGCGTGATTGGACCACA
GCGAGAGGAATTTCCCCGGGATCTGTCACTCATTTCACCACTGGCACAGGCTGTCCGATCTTCATCTCGG
ACTCCA
[447 nt withheld, positions 1197-1643]
GGCCTCGAGGGCCGAGCTCATGGCGCACCTAGGCCTTTGAATTCCATGGACGAGAAGACCACTGGTTGGC
GAGGTGGACACGTTGTTGAAGGACTGGCTGGGGAACTTGAACAACTTCGTGCACGACTGGAGCATCACCC
ACAAGGTCAACGTGAACCACCTGCAGGTATGGTGAGCAAGGGCGAGGAGGATAACATGGCCATCATCAAG
GAGTTCATGCGCTTCAAGGTGCACATGGAGGGCTCCGTGAACGGCCACGAGTTCGAGATCGAGGGCGAGG
GCGAGGGCCGCCCCTACGAGGGCACCCAGACCGCCAAGCTGAAGGTGACCAAGGGTGGCCCCCTGCCCTT
CGCCTGGGACATCCTGTCCCCTCAGTTCATGTACGGCTCCAAGGCCTACGTGAAGCACCCCGCCGACATC
CCCGACTACTTGAAGCTGTCCTTCCCCGAGGGCTTCAAGTGGGAGCGCGTGATGAACTTCGAGGACGGCG
GCGTGGTGACCGTGACCCAGGACTCCTCCCTACAGGACGGCGAGTTCATCTACAAGGTGAAGCTGCGCGG
CACCAACTTCCCCTCCGACGGCCCCGTAATGCAGAAGAAGACCATGGGCTGGGAGGCCTCCTCCGAGCGG
ATGTACCCCGAGGACGGCGCCCTGAAGGGCGAGATCAAGCAGAGGCTGAAGCTGAAGGACGGCGGCCACT
ACGACGCTGAGGTCAAGACCACCTACAAGGCCAAGAAGCCCGTGCAGCTGCCCGGCGCCTACAACGTCAA
CATCAAGTTGGACATCACCTCCCACAACGAGGACTACACCATCGTGGAACAGTACGAACGCGCCGAGGGC
CGCCACTCCACCGGCGGCATGGACGAGCTGTACAAGGGCCGGCCTTAAGGCCTCGAGGGCCAATTAATTA
AGGATCCGCGGCCGCATAGATAACTGATCCAGTGTGCTGGAATTAATTCGCTGTCTGCGAGGGCCAGCTG
TTGGGGTGAGTACTCCCTCTCAAAAGCGGGCATGACTTCTGCGCTAAGATTGTCAGTTTCCAAAAACGAG
GAGGATTTGATATTCACCTGGCCCGCGGTGATGCCTTTGAGGGTGGCCGCGTCCATCTGGTCAGAAAAGA
CAATCTTTTTGTTGTCAAGCTTGAGGTGTGGCAGGCTTGAGATCTGGCCATACACTTGAGTGACAATGAC
ATCCACTTTGCCTTTCTCTCCACAGGTGTCCACTCCCAGGTCCAACTGCAGGTCGAGCATGCATCTAGGG
CGGCCAATTCCGCCCCTCTCCCCCCCCCCCCTCTCCCTCCCCCCCCCCTAACGTTACTGGCCGAAGCCGC
TTGGAATAAGGCCGGTGTGCGTTTGTCTATATGTGATTTTCCACCATATTGCCGTCTTTTGGCAATGTGA
GGGCCCGGAAACCTGGCCCTGTCTTCTTGACGAGCATTCCTAGGGGTCTTTCCCCTCTCGCCAAAGGAAT
GCAAGGTCTGTTGAATGTCGTGAAGGAAGCAGTTCCTCTGGAAGCTTCTTGAAGACAAACAACGTCTGTA
GCGACCCTTTGCAGGCAGCGGAACCCCCCACCTGGCGACAGGTGCCTCTGCGGCCAAAAGCCACGTGTAT
AAGATACACCTGCAAAGGCGGCACAACCCCAGTGCCACGTTGTGAGTTGGATAGTTGTGGAAAGAGTCAA
ATGGCTCTCCTCAAGCGTATTCAACAAGGGGCTGAAGGATGCCCAGAAGGTACCCCATTGTATGGGATCT
GATCTGGGGCCTCGGTGCACATGCTTTACATGTGTTTAGTCGAGGTTAAAAAAACGTCTAGGCCCCCCGA
ACCACGGGGACGTGGTTTTCCTTTGAAAAACACGATGATAAGCTTGCCACAACCCACAAGGAGACGACCT
TCCATGACCGAGTACAAGCCCACGGTGCGCCTCGCCACCCGCGACGACGTCCCCCGGGCCGTACGCACCC
TCGCCGCCGCGTTCGCCGACTACCCCGCCACGCGCCACACCGTCGACCCGGACCGCCACATCGAGCGGGT
CACCGAGCTGCAAGAACTCTTCCTCACGCGCGTCGGGCTCGACATCGGCAAGGTGTGGGTCGCGGACGAC
GGCGCCGCGGTGGCGGTCTGGACCACGCCGGAGAGCGTCGAAGCGGGGGCGGTGTTCGCCGAGATCGGCC
CGCGCATGGCCGAGTTGAGCGGTTCCCGGCTGGCCGCGCAGCAACAGATGGAAGGCCTCCTGGCGCCGCA
CCGGCCCAAGGAGCCCGCGTGGTTCCTGGCCACCGTCGGCGTCTCGCCCGACCACCAGGGCAAGGGTCTG
GGCAGCGCCGTCGTGCTCCCCGGAGTGGAGGCGGCCGAGCGCGCCGGGGTGCCCGCCTTCCTGGAGACCT
CCGCGCCCCGCAACCTCCCCTTCTACGAGCGGCTCGGCTTCACCGTCACCGCCGACGTCGAGGTGCCCGA
AGGACCGCGCACCTGGTGCATGACCCGCAAGCCCGGTGCCTGACGCCCGCCCCACGACCCGCAGCGCCCG
ACCGAAAGGAGCGCACGACCCCATGGCTCCGACCGAAGCCACCCGGGGCGGCCCCGCCGACCCCGCACCC
GCCCCCGAGGCCCACCGACTCTAGATAACTGATCATAATCAGCCATACCACATTTGTAGAGGTTTTACTT
GCTTTAAAAAACCTCCCACACCTCCCCCTGAACCTGAAACATAAAATGAATGCAATTGTTGTTGTTAACT
TGTTTATTGCAGCTTATAATGGTTACAAATAAAGCAATAGCATCACAAATTTCACAAATAAAGCATTTTT
TTCACTGCATTCTAGTTGTGGTTTGTCCAAACTCATCAATGTATCTTAACGCGTCGAGTGCATTCTAGTT
GTGGTTTGTCCAAACTCATCAATGTATCTTATCATGTCTGTATACCGTCGACCTCTAGCTAGAGCTTGGC
GTAATCATGGTCATAGCTGTTTCCTGTGTGAAATTGTTATCCGCTCACAATTCCACACAACATACGAGCC
GGAAGCATAAAGTGTAAAGCCTGGGGTGCCTAATGAGTGAGCTAACTCACATTAATTGCGTTGCGCTCAC
TGCCCGCTTTCCAGTCGGGAAACCTGTCGTGCCAGCTGCATTAATGAATCGGCCAACGCGCGGGGAGAGG
CGGTTTGCGTATTGGGCGCTCTTCCGCTTCCTCGCTCACTGACTCGCTGCGCTCGGTCGTTCGGCTGCGG
CGAGCGGTATCAGCTCACTCAAAGGCGGTAATACGGTTATCCACAGAATCAGGGGATAACGCAGGAAAGA
ACATGTGAGCAAAAGGCCAGCAAAAGGCCAGGAACCGTAAAAAGGCCGCGTTGCTGGCGTTTTTCCATAG
GCTCCGCCCCCCTGACGAGCATCACAAAAATCGACGCTCAAGTCAGAGGTGGCGAAACCCGACAGGACTA
TAAAGATACCAGGCGTTTCCCCCTGGAAGCTCCCTCGTGCGCTCTCCTGTTCCGACCCTGCCGCTTACCG
GATACCTGTCCGCCTTTCTCCCTTCGGGAAGCGTGGCGCTTTCTCAATGCTCACGCTGTAGGTATCTCAG
TTCGGTGTAGGTCGTTCGCTCCAAGCTGGGCTGTGTGCACGAACCCCCCGTTCAGCCCGACCGCTGCGCC
TTATCCGGTAACTATCGTCTTGAGTCCAACCCGGTAAGACACGACTTATCGCCACTGGCAGCAGCCACTG
GTAACAGGATTAGCAGAGCGAGGTATGTAGGCGGTGCTACAGAGTTCTTGAAGTGGTGGCCTAACTACGG
CTACACTAGAAGGACAGTATTTGGTATCTGCGCTCTGCTGAAGCCAGTTACCTTCGGAAAAAGAGTTGGT
AGCTCTTGATCCGGCAAACAAACCACCGCTGGTAGCGGTGGTTTTTTTGTTTGCAAGCAGCAGATTACGC
GCAGAAAAAAAGGATCTCAAGAAGATCCTTTGATCTTTTCTACGGGGTCTGACGCTCAGTGGAACGAAAA
CTCACGTTAAGGGATTTTGGTCATGAGATTATCAAAAAGGATCTTCACCTAGATCCTTTTAAATTAAAAA
TGAAGTTTTAAATCAATCTAAAGTATATATGAGTAAACTTGGTCTGACAGTTACCAATGCTTAATCAGTG
AGGCACCTATCTCAGCGATCTGTCTATTTCGTTCATCCATAGTTGCCTGACTCCCCGTCGTGTAGATAAC
TACGATACGGGAGGGCTTACCATCTGGCCCCAGTGCTGCAATGATACCGCGAGACCCACGCTCACCGGCT
CCAGATTTATCAGCAATAAACCAGCCAGCCGGAAGGGCCGAGCGCAGAAGTGGTCCTGCAACTTTATCCG
CCTCCATCCAGTCTATTAATTGTTGCCGGGAAGCTAGAGTAAGTAGTTCGCCAGTTAATAGTTTGCGCAA
CGTTGTTGCCATTGCTACAGGCATCGTGGTGTCACGCTCGTCGTTTGGTATGGCTTCATTCAGCTCCGGT
TCCCAACGATCAAGGCGAGTTACATGATCCCCCATGTTGTGCAAAAAAGCGGTTAGCTCCTTCGGTCCTC
CGATCGTTGTCAGAAGTAAGTTGGCCGCAGTGTTATCACTCATGGTTATGGCAGCACTGCATAATTCTCT
TACTGTCATGCCATCCGTAAGATGCTTTTCTGTGACTGGTGAGTACTCAACCAAGTCATTCTGAGAATAG
TGTATGCGGCGACCGAGTTGCTCTTGCCCGGCGTCAATACGGGATAATACCGCGCCACATAGCAGAACTT
TAAAAGTGCTCATCATTGGAAAACGTTCTTCGGGGCGAAAACTCTCAAGGATCTTACCGCTGTTGAGATC
CAGTTCGATGTAACCCACTCGTGCACCCAACTGATCTTCAGCATCTTTTACTTTCACCAGCGTTTCTGGG
TGAGCAAAAACAGGAAGGCAAAATGCCGCAAAAAAGGGAATAAGGGCGACACGGAAATGTTGAATACTCA
TACTCTTCCTTTTTCAATATTATTGAAGCATTTATCAGGGTTATTGTCTCATGAGCGGATACATATTTGA
ATGTATTTAGAAAAATAAACAAATAGGGGTTCCGCGCACATTTCCCCGAAAAGTGCCACCTGACGTC
Features (pLannotate 1.2.2; 20 found; start..end, strand, type, name):
     36..80      -  misc_feature   bom (fragment): basis of mobility region from pBR322
    235..614     +  enhancer       CMV enhancer: human cytomegalovirus immediate early enhancer
    615..818     +  promoter       CMV promoter: human cytomegalovirus (CMV) immediate early promoter
    814..847     +  LTR            5' LTR (truncated) (fragment): truncated 5' long terminal repeat (LTR) from HIV-1
    863..881     +  promoter       T7 promoter: promoter for bacteriophage T7 RNA polymerase
    945..1643    +  CDS            TNF (sequence partly withheld): TNFA_HUMAN - Also known as TNFA, TNFSF2. Experimental evidence at protein level: Swiss-Prot protein existence level 1. The TNF intracellular domain (ICD) form induces IL12 production in dendritic cells. From Homo sapiens (Human).
   1812..2519    +  CDS            mCherry: mCherry is a basic (constitutively fluorescent) red fluorescent protein published in 2004, derived from Discosoma sp.. It is reported to be a very rapidly-maturing monomer with low acid sensitivity.
   2629..2858    +  intron         chimeric intron: chimera between introns from adenovirus and immunoglobulin heavy chain genes
   3042..3504    +  misc_feature   IRES: internal ribosome entry site (IRES) of the encephalomyocarditis virus (EMCV)
   3537..4136    +  CDS            PuroR: puromycin N-acetyltransferase; pac from Streptomyces alboniger; confers resistance to puromycin
   4263..4347    +  CDS            large T antigen (fragment): large T antigen from SV40 (simian virus 40)
   4370..4491    +  polyA_signal   SV40 poly(A) signal: SV40 polyadenylation signal
   4502..4553    +  polyA_signal   SV40 poly(A) signal (fragment): SV40 polyadenylation signal
   4617..4633    -  protein_bind   lac operator: The lac repressor binds to the lac operator to inhibit transcription in E. coli. This inhibition can be relieved by adding lactose or isopropyl-β-D-thiogalactopyranoside (IPTG). lac repressor encoded by lacI
   4641..4671    -  promoter       lac promoter: promoter for the E. coli lac operon
   4686..4707    -  protein_bind   CAP binding site: CAP binding activates transcription in the presence of cAMP. E. coli catabolite activator protein
   4720..4812    -  CDS            lacI (fragment): lac repressor; lacI; The lac repressor binds to the lac operator to inhibit transcription in E. coli. This inhibition can be relieved by adding lactose or isopropyl-β-D-thiogalactopyranoside (IPTG).
   4995..5583    -  rep_origin     ori: high-copy-number ColE1/pMB1/pBR322/pUC origin of replication
   5754..6614    -  CDS            AmpR: β-lactamase; bla; confers resistance to ampicillin, carbenicillin, and related antibiotics
   6615..6719    -  promoter       AmpR promoter: bla
