[The description below was written by a language model from this plasmid's Addgene catalogue record and pLannotate feature annotations shown in this document.]
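Description:
TNF-SBP-mCherry_puromycin is a 6,750-nt mammalian expression plasmid built on the pIRESpuro3 backbone. It encodes a reporter for the RUSH (retention using selective hooks) system, which is used to synchronise secretory protein traffic. It is propagated in E. coli as a high-copy plasmid through a ColE1/pUC-type origin, with β-lactamase (AmpR) giving ampicillin selection. Short lac promoter/operator, lacI, bom and HIV-1 LTR matches in the annotation are backbone remnants or fragmentary hits and have no evident role.

The payload is a single bicistronic transcription unit driven by the human CMV immediate-early enhancer and promoter. The first cistron is human TNF fused at its C terminus to a streptavidin-binding peptide (SBP) and then to the red fluorescent protein mCherry. The feature table does not annotate SBP, but a gap between the TNF and mCherry coding regions is consistent with its position. The depositor describes the tagging as luminal, which fits TNF being a type II membrane protein whose C terminus faces the lumen of the secretory pathway. Downstream, a chimeric intron and an EMCV IRES allow translation of puromycin N-acetyltransferase from the same mRNA, which ends at an SV40 polyadenylation signal. Puromycin selection is therefore tied to reporter expression and can be used to enrich or establish expressing cells.

In RUSH, an SBP-tagged cargo is held in a donor compartment by a streptavidin-fused hook and released synchronously when biotin is added. This plasmid carries the reporter only, with no hook. The reporter should therefore traffic without retention unless a hook is supplied separately, for example from another plasmid or a hook-expressing cell line, which also makes it suitable as a no-hook control.
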