Addgene plasmid #65285: TNF-SBP-mCherry_puromycin
Purpose: TNF reporter only (no hook) (RUSH system)
Depositing lab: Franck Perez. Depositing organization: Institut Curie. Publication: Synchronization of secretory protein traffic in populations of cells. Boncompain G, Divoux S, Gareil N, de Forges H, Lescure A, Latreche L, Mercanti V, Jollivet F, Raposo G, Perez F. Nat Methods. 2012 Mar 11;9(5):493-8. doi: 10.1038/nmeth.1928. PubMed 22406856.
Backbone
  Vector backbone: pIRESpuro3
  Backbone manufacturer: Clontech
  Vector type: Mammalian Expression
  Selectable markers: Puromycin
Growth in bacteria
  Bacterial resistance: Ampicillin, 100 μg/mL
  Growth temperature: 37°C
  Growth strain: DH5alpha
  Copy number: High Copy
Gene/Insert
  Gene/Insert name: TNF
  Species: H. sapiens (human)
  Entrez Gene: TNF (a.k.a. DIF, IMD127, TNF-alpha, TNFA, TNFSF2, TNLG1F)
  Promoter: CMV
  Tag / fusion protein: Streptavidin Binding Protein (SBP) (C terminal on insert); mCherry (C terminal on insert)
  Cloning method: Unknown
  Sequencing primers: 5′ CMV Forward; 3′ mCherry-R
Terms and licenses: Academic/Nonprofit Terms; Industry Terms: Not Available to Industry
Depositor comments: luminal tagging
How to cite: TNF-SBP-mCherry_puromycin was a gift from Franck Perez (Addgene plasmid # 65285 ; http://n2t.net/addgene:65285 ; RRID:Addgene_65285)
