>Addgene plasmid #65285 | TNF-SBP-mCherry_puromycin | addgene partial sequence | sequence record 115628 | CMV-F 5'-CGCAAATGGGCGGTAGGCGTG-3'
GCAGAGCTCTCTGGCTAACTAGAGAACCCACTGCTTACTGGCTTATCGAAATTAATACGACTCACTATAG
GGAGACCCAAGCTTGGTACCGAGCTCGGATCGATATCTGCGGCCTAGCTAGCGGGAGGCGCGCCATGTCT
ACCGAGTCTATGATTAGGGACGTGGAACTGGCTGAGGAGGCACTGCCCAAAAAAACCGGCGGACCACAGG
GCTCTAGGAGATGTCTGTTTCTGTCTCTGTTCTCTTTTCTCATCGTGGCTGGCGCTACAACACTCTTCTG
TCTGCTCCATTTCGGCGTGATTGGACCACAGCGAGAGGAATTTCCCCGGGATCTGTCACTCATTTCACCA
CTGGCACAGGCTGTCCGATCTTCATCTCGGACTCCA
[405 nt withheld, positions 387-791]
