>Addgene plasmid #65285 | TNF-SBP-mCherry_puromycin | addgene partial sequence | sequence record 115629 | synth-int-R 5'-ggagtactcaccccaacagc-3'
TGGATCAGTTATCTATGCGGCCGCGGATCCTTAATTAATTGGCCCTCGAGGCCTTAAGGCCGGCCCTTGT
ACAGCTCGTCCATGCCGCCGGTGGAGTGGCGGCCCTCGGCGCGTTCGTACTGTTCCACGATGGTGTAGTC
CTCGTTGTGGGAGGTGATGTCCAACTTGATGTTGACGTTGTAGGCGCCGGGCAGCTGCACGGGCTTCTTG
GCCTTGTAGGTGGTCTTGACCTCAGCGTCGTAGTGGCCGCCGTCCTTCAGCTTCAGCCTCTGCTTGATCT
CGCCCTTCAGGGCGCCGTCCTCGGGGTACATCCGCTCGGAGGAGGCCTCCCAGCCCATGGTCTTCTTCTG
CATTACGGGGCCGTCGGAGGGGAAGTTGGTGCCGCGCAGCTTCACCTTGTAGATGAACTCGCCGTCCTGT
AGGGAGGAGTCCTGGGTCACGGTCACCACGCCGCCGTCCTCGAAGTTCATCACGCGCTCCCACTTGAAGC
CCTCGGGGAAGGACAGCTTCAAGTAGTCGGGGATGTCGGCGGGGTGCTTCACGTAGGCCTTGGAGCCGTA
CATGAACTGAGGGGACAGGATGTCCCAGGCGAAGGGCAGGGGGCCACCCTTGGTCACCTTCAGCTTGGCG
GTCTGGGTGCCCTCGTAGGGGCGGCCCTCGCCCTCGCCCTCGATCTCGAACTCGTGGCCGTTCACGGAGC
CCTCCATGTGCACCTTGAAGCGCATGAACTCCTTGATGATGGCCATGTTATCCTCCTCG
