>Addgene plasmid #65285 | TNF-SBP-mCherry_puromycin | addgene partial sequence | sequence record 115631 | mCherry-R 5'-TTGGTCACCTTCAGCTTGG-3'
TCGATCTCGAACTCGTGGCCGTTCACGGAGCCCTCCATGTGCACCTTGAAGCGCATGAACTCCTTGATGA
TGGCCATGTTATCCTCCTCGCCCTTGCTCACCATACCTGCAGGTGGTTCACGTTGACCTTGTGGGTGATG
CTCCAGTCGTGCACGAAGTTGTTCAAGTTCCCCAGCCAGTCCTTCAACAACGTGTCCACCTCGCCAACCA
GTGGTCTTCTCGTCCATGGAATTCAAAGGCCTAGGTGCGCCATGAGCTCGGCCCTCGAGGCC
[447 nt withheld, positions 273-719]
TGGAGTCCGAGATGAAGATCGGACAGCCTGTGCCAGTGGTGAAATGAGTGACAGAT
